>Addgene plasmid #129777 | ORF18(L29A)-3xFLAG pCDNA4 | addgene full sequence | sequence record 257143 | Addgene NGS Result
GACGGATCGGGAGATCTCCCGATCCCCTATGGTGCACTCTCAGTACAATCTGCTCTGATGCCGCATAGTT
AAGCCAGTATCTGCTCCCTGCTTGTGTGTTGGAGGTCGCTGAGTAGTGCGCGAGCAAAATTTAAGCTACA
ACAAGGCAAGGCTTGACCGACAATTGCATGAAGAATCTGCTTAGGGTTAGGCGTTTTGCGCTGCTTCGCG
ATGTACGGGCCAGATATACGCGTTGACATTGATTATTGACTAGTTATTAATAGTAATCAATTACGGGGTC
ATTAGTTCATAGCCCATATATGGAGTTCCGCGTTACATAACTTACGGTAAATGGCCCGCCTGGCTGACCG
CCCAACGACCCCCGCCCATTGACGTCAATAATGACGTATGTTCCCATAGTAACGCCAATAGGGACTTTCC
ATTGACGTCAATGGGTGGAGTATTTACGGTAAACTGCCCACTTGGCAGTACATCAAGTGTATCATATGCC
AAGTACGCCCCCTATTGACGTCAATGACGGTAAATGGCCCGCCTGGCATTATGCCCAGTACATGACCTTA
TGGGACTTTCCTACTTGGCAGTACATCTACGTATTAGTCATCGCTATTACCATGGTGATGCGGTTTTGGC
AGTACATCAATGGGCGTGGATAGCGGTTTGACTCACGGGGATTTCCAAGTCTCCACCCCATTGACGTCAA
TGGGAGTTTGTTTTGGCACCAAAATCAACGGGACTTTCCAAAATGTCGTAACAACTCCGCCCCATTGACG
CAAATGGGCGGTAGGCGTGTACGGTGGGAGGTCTATATAAGCAGAGCTCTCCCTATCAGTGATAGAGATC
TCCCTATCAGTGATAGAGATCGTCGACGAGCTCGTTTAGTGAACCGTCAGATCGCCTGGAGACGCCATCC
ACGCTGTTTTGACCTCCATAGAAGACACCGGGACCGATCCAGCCTCCGGACTCTAGCGTTTAAACTTAAG
CTTGGTACCGAGCTCGGATCCACTAGTCCAGTGTGGTGGAATTCTGCAGATATGCTCGGAAAATACGTGT
GTGAGACCGAGCCGCTGAGCCCGGGGCTTAGGAGGCTCATGTGGCGCTTTTTGCAAAATAAGAATGCAAA
TACATTCCACGCCCAAGAGCTGCGTTTTATTCATTTGGTTCTCTGCAGGATGTACAATTTCGGTCTAAAT
GTGTACCTGTTAAGGGAGGCTACTGCCAATGCCGGGACCTACGACGAGGTGGTCCTGGGACGCAAGGTTC
CTGCGGAGGTGTGGAAGCTCGTGTACGATGGGCTCGAGGAGATGGGCGTGTCAAGTGAGATGCTGCTGTG
TGAGGCATACCGGGACAGCCTCTGGATGCACTTGAACGATAAGGTGGGGCTCTTGAGGGGCCTGGCGAAT
TATCTGTTTCACCGGCTAGGGGTCACCCACGACGTTCGCATCGCCCCGGAAAACCTGGTGGACGGAAACT
TTTTGTTTAATCTGGGAAGTGTGCTCCCCTGCAGGCTGCTCCTTGCGGCGGGCTACTGCCTCGCCTTTTG
GGGCAGCGATGAACACGAACGCTGGGTGCGCTTCTTCGCCCAGAAGCTTTTCATTTGCTACCTGATAGTC
TCCGGGCGTCTTATGACACAGAGGTCTCTGCTAGTTTGGGCCAGCGAAACGGGCTATCCCGGTCCGGTGG
AGGCAGTCTGTCGCGACATCCGCTCCATGTACGGCATACGAACGTATGCGGTCTCGGGTTATCTTCCGGC
TCCGTCCGAAGCGCAGCTGGCCTACCTTGGTGCGTTTAACAACAACGCGGTTTCAGATCCAGCACAGTGG
CGGCCGCTCGAGGGAGGCGGTGGAGCCGACTACAAGGACCACGACGGCGACTACAAGGACCACGACATCG
ACTACAAGGACGACGACGACAAGGGGCCCGTTTAAACCCGCTGATCAGCCTCGACTGTGCCTTCTAGTTG
CCAGCCATCTGTTGTTTGCCCCTCCCCCGTGCCTTCCTTGACCCTGGAAGGTGCCACTCCCACTGTCCTT
TCCTAATAAAATGAGGAAATTGCATCGCATTGTCTGAGTAGGTGTCATTCTATTCTGGGGGGTGGGGTGG
GGCAGGACAGCAAGGGGGAGGATTGGGAAGACAATAGCAGGCATGCTGGGGATGCGGTGGGCTCTATGGC
TTCTGAGGCGGAAAGAACCAGCTGGGGCTCTAGGGGGTATCCCC
[124 nt withheld, positions 2215-2338]
C
[91 nt withheld, positions 2340-2430]
A
[49 nt withheld, positions 2432-2480]
CCTTTGACGTTGGAGTCCACGTTCTTT
[37 nt withheld, positions 2508-2544]
ACCCTATCTCGGTCTATTCTTTTGATTTATAAGGGATTTTGCCGATTTCGGCCTATTGGTTAAAAAATGA
GCTGATTTAACAAAAATTTAACGCGAATTAATTCTGTGGAATGTGTGTCAGTTAGGGTGTGGAAAGTCCC
CAGGCTCCCCAGCAGGCAGAAGTATGCAAAGCATGCATCTCAATTAGTCAGCAACCAGGTGTGGAAAGTC
CCCAGGCTCCCCAGCAGGCAGAAGTATGCAAAGCATGCATCTCAATTAGTCAGCAACCATAGTCCCGCCC
CTAACTCCGCCCATCCCGCCCCTAACTCCGCCCAGTTCCGCCCATTCTCCGCCCCATGGCTGACTAATTT
TTTTTATTTATGCAGAGGCCGAGGCCGCCTCTGCCTCTGAGCTATTCCAGAAGTAGTGAGGAGGCTTTTT
TGGAGGCCTAGGCTTTTGCAAAAAGCTCCCGGGAGCTTGTATATCCATTTTCGGATCTGATCAGCACGTG
TTGACAATTAATCATCGGCATAGTATATCGGCATAGTATAATACGACAAGGTGAGGAACTAAACCATGGC
CAAGTTGACCAGTGCCGTTCCGGTGCTCACCGCGCGCGACGTCGCCGGAGCGGTCGAGTTCTGGACCGAC
CGGCTCGGGTTCTCCCGGGACTTCGTGGAGGACGACTTCGCCGGTGTGGTCCGGGACGACGTGACCCTGT
TCATCAGCGCGGTCCAGGACCAGGTGGTGCCGGACAACACCCTGGCCTGGGTGTGGGTGCGCGGCCTGGA
CGAGCTGTACGCCGAGTGGTCGGAGGTCGTGTCCACGAACTTCCGGGACGCCTCCGGGCCGGCCATGACC
GAGATCGGCGAGCAGCCGTGGGGGCGGGAGTTCGCCCTGCGCGACCCGGCCGGCAACTGCGTGCACTTCG
TGGCCGAGGAGCAGGACTGACACGTGCTACGAGATTTCGATTCCACCGCCGCCTTCTATGAAAGGTTGGG
CTTCGGAATCGTTTTCCGGGACGCCGGCTGGATGATCCTCCAGCGCGGGGATCTCATGCTGGAGTTCTTC
GCCCACCCCAACTTGTTTATTGCAGCTTATAATGGTTACAAATAAAGCAATAGCATCACAAATTTCACAA
ATAAAGCATTTTTTTCACTGCATTCTAGTTGTGGTTTGTCCAAACTCATCAATGTATCTTATCATGTCTG
TATACCGTCGACCTCTAGCTAGAGCTTGGCGTAATCATGGTCATAGCTGTTTCCTGTGTGAAATTGTTAT
CCGCTCACAATTCCACACAACATACGAGCCGGAAGCATAAAGTGTAAAGCCTGGGGTGCCTAATGAGTGA
GCTAACTCACATTAATTGCGTTGCGCTCACTGCCCGCTTTCCAGTCGGGAAACCTGTCGTGCCAGCTGCA
TTAATGAATCGGCCAACGCGCGGGGAGAGGCGGTTTGCGTATTGGGCGCTCTTCCGCTTCCTCGCTCACT
GACTCGCTGCGCTCGGTCGTTCGGCTGCGGCGAGCGGTATCAGCTCACTCAAAGGCGGTAATACGGTTAT
CCACAGAATCAGGGGATAACGCAGGAAAGAACATGTGAGCAAAAGGCCAGCAAAAGGCCAGGAACCGTAA
AAAGGCCGCGTTGCTGGCGTTTTTCCATAGGCTCCGCCCCCCTGACGAGCATCACAAAAATCGACGCTCA
AGTCAGAGGTGGCGAAACCCGACAGGACTATAAAGATACCAGGCGTTTCCCCCTGGAAGCTCCCTCGTGC
GCTCTCCTGTTCCGACCCTGCCGCTTACCGGATACCTGTCCGCCTTTCTCCCTTCGGGAAGCGTGGCGCT
TTCTCATAGCTCACGCTGTAGGTATCTCAGTTCGGTGTAGGTCGTTCGCTCCAAGCTGGGCTGTGTGCAC
GAACCCCCCGTTCAGCCCGACCGCTGCGCCTTATCCGGTAACTATCGTCTTGAGTCCAACCCGGTAAGAC
ACGACTTATCGCCACTGGCAGCAGCCACTGGTAACAGGATTAGCAGAGCGAGGTATGTAGGCGGTGCTAC
AGAGTTCTTGAAGTGGTGGCCTAACTACGGCTACACTAGAAGAACAGTATTTGGTATCTGCGCTCTGCTG
AAGCCAGTTACCTTCGGAAAAAGAGTTGGTAGCTCTTGATCCGGCAAACAAACCACCGCTGGTAGCGGTG
GTTTTTTTGTTTGCAAGCAGCAGATTACGCGCAGAAAAAAAGGATCTCAAGAAGATCCTTTGATCTTTTC
TACGGGGTCTGACGCTCAGTGGAACGAAAACTCACGTTAAGGGATTTTGGTCATGAGATTATCAAAAAGG
ATCTTCACCTAGATCCTTTTAAATTAAAAATGAAGTTTTAAATCAATCTAAAGTATATATGAGTAAACTT
GGTCTGACAGTTACCAATGCTTAATCAGTGAGGCACCTATCTCAGCGATCTGTCTATTTCGTTCATCCAT
AGTTGCCTGACTCCCCGTCGTGTAGATAACTACGATACGGGAGGGCTTACCATCTGGCCCCAGTGCTGCA
ATGATACCGCGAGACCCACGCTCACCGGCTCCAGATTTATCAGCAATAAACCAGCCAGCCGGAAGGGCCG
AGCGCAGAAGTGGTCCTGCAACTTTATCCGCCTCCATCCAGTCTATTAATTGTTGCCGGGAAGCTAGAGT
AAGTAGTTCGCCAGTTAATAGTTTGCGCAACGTTGTTGCCATTGCTACAGGCATCGTGGTGTCACGCTCG
TCGTTTGGTATGGCTTCATTCAGCTCCGGTTCCCAACGATCAAGGCGAGTTACATGATCCCCCATGTTGT
GCAAAAAAGCGGTTAGCTCCTTCGGTCCTCCGATCGTTGTCAGAAGTAAGTTGGCCGCAGTGTTATCACT
CATGGTTATGGCAGCACTGCATAATTCTCTTACTGTCATGCCATCCGTAAGATGCTTTTCTGTGACTGGT
GAGTACTCAACCAAGTCATTCTGAGAATAGTGTATGCGGCGACCGAGTTGCTCTTGCCCGGCGTCAATAC
GGGATAATACCGCGCCACATAGCAGAACTTTAAAAGTGCTCATCATTGGAAAACGTTCTTCGGGGCGAAA
ACTCTCAAGGATCTTACCGCTGTTGAGATCCAGTTCGATGTAACCCACTCGTGCACCCAACTGATCTTCA
GCATCTTTTACTTTCACCAGCGTTTCTGGGTGAGCAAAAACAGGAAGGCAAAATGCCGCAAAAAAGGGAA
TAAGGGCGACACGGAAATGTTGAATACTCATACTCTTCCTTTTTCAATATTATTGAAGCATTTATCAGGG
TTATTGTCTCATGAGCGGATACATATTTGAATGTATTTAGAAAAATAAACAAATAGGGGTTCCGCGCACA
TTTCCCCGAAAAGTGCCACCTGACGTC
Features (pLannotate 1.2.2; 23 found; start..end, strand, type, name):
     28..80      -  misc_feature   bom (fragment): basis of mobility region from pBR322
    235..614     +  enhancer       CMV enhancer: human cytomegalovirus immediate early enhancer
    615..818     +  promoter       CMV promoter: human cytomegalovirus (CMV) immediate early promoter
    820..839     +  promoter       PLtetO-1 promoter (fragment): modified phage lambda PL promoter with tet operator sites (Lutz and Bujard, 1997)
    841..860     +  promoter       PLtetO-1 promoter (fragment): modified phage lambda PL promoter with tet operator sites (Lutz and Bujard, 1997)
    868..901     +  promoter       TRE3GV promoter (fragment): 3rd-generation Tet-responsive promoter that can be activated by binding of Tet-On® 3G, optimized for retroviral and lentiviral vectors
   1032..1802    +  CDS            ORF18: UL79_HHV8P - Protein inferred from homology: Swiss-Prot protein existence level 3. Plays a role in the expression of late transcripts bridging viral DNA replication and late gene expression during infection. From Human herpesvirus 8 type P (isolate GK18) (HHV-8) (Kaposi's sarcoma-associated herpesvirus).
   1893..1913    +  CDS            FLAG (fragment): FLAG® epitope tag, followed by an enterokinase cleavage site
   1945..2169    +  polyA_signal   bGH poly(A) signal: bovine growth hormone polyadenylation signal
   2173..2194    +  promoter       SV40 promoter (fragment): SV40 enhancer and early promoter
   2215..2643    +  rep_origin     f1 ori (sequence partly withheld): f1 bacteriophage origin of replication; arrow indicates direction of (+) strand synthesis
   2657..2986    +  promoter       SV40 promoter: SV40 enhancer and early promoter
   3034..3081    +  promoter       EM7 promoter: synthetic bacterial promoter&nbsp
   3100..3474    +  CDS            BleoR: antibiotic-binding protein; Sh ble from Streptoalloteichus hindustanus; confers resistance to bleomycin, phleomycin, and Zeocin™
   3484..3609    +  CDS            ble (fragment): BLE_KLEPN - Experimental evidence at protein level: Swiss-Prot protein existence level 1. Binding protein with a strong affinity to the bleomycin family of antibiotics. Binds to CL990; an antimitotic-antibiotic compound. From Klebsiella pneumoniae.
   3604..3725    +  polyA_signal   SV40 poly(A) signal: SV40 polyadenylation signal
   3798..3814    -  protein_bind   lac operator: The lac repressor binds to the lac operator to inhibit transcription in E. coli. This inhibition can be relieved by adding lactose or isopropyl-β-D-thiogalactopyranoside (IPTG). lac repressor encoded by lacI
   3822..3852    -  promoter       lac promoter: promoter for the E. coli lac operon
   3867..3888    -  protein_bind   CAP binding site: CAP binding activates transcription in the presence of cAMP. E. coli catabolite activator protein
   3901..3993    -  CDS            lacI (fragment): lac repressor; lacI; The lac repressor binds to the lac operator to inhibit transcription in E. coli. This inhibition can be relieved by adding lactose or isopropyl-β-D-thiogalactopyranoside (IPTG).
   4176..4764    -  rep_origin     ori: high-copy-number ColE1/pMB1/pBR322/pUC origin of replication
   4935..5795    -  CDS            AmpR: β-lactamase; bla; confers resistance to ampicillin, carbenicillin, and related antibiotics
   5796..5900    -  promoter       AmpR promoter: bla
