[The description below was written by a language model from this plasmid's Addgene catalogue record and pLannotate feature annotations shown in this document.]
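Description:
ORF18(L29A)-3xFLAG pCDNA4 is a mammalian expression plasmid built on the pcDNA4/TO backbone that produces a point mutant of the Kaposi's sarcoma-associated herpesvirus (HHV-8) ORF18 protein, with leucine 29 changed to alanine. It carries a C-terminal 3xFLAG epitope supplied by the backbone. The 771 bp ORF18 coding sequence was inserted by ligation-independent cloning downstream of the human CMV immediate-early enhancer and promoter, and transcripts are terminated by the bovine growth hormone polyadenylation signal. Two short tet operator matches sit just after the CMV promoter, reflecting the "TO" design. In cells expressing the Tet repressor, transcription can be held off until tetracycline or doxycycline is added, whereas in ordinary cells the promoter behaves constitutively. The annotation software recognised only a fragment of the FLAG tag downstream of the ORF, which probably reflects partial matching to the triple tag described in the catalogue entry.

The plasmid is maintained in E. coli at high copy through a ColE1/pUC-type origin and selected with ampicillin via the β-lactamase gene. An f1 origin is also present. For selection in mammalian cells, a Sh ble (bleomycin/Zeocin resistance) gene is driven by the SV40 early promoter and ends in an SV40 poly(A) signal. An upstream EM7 promoter allows the same marker to function in bacteria.

ORF18 is annotated as a factor that links viral DNA replication to late gene expression. The associated study concerns the ORF18–ORF30 interaction and its requirement for KSHV late gene transcription. This construct therefore likely serves as a mutant probe of ORF18 function, with the FLAG tag allowing detection or immunoprecipitation, though the record does not state the specific effect of L29A.
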