Addgene plasmid #129777: ORF18(L29A)-3xFLAG pCDNA4
Purpose: Expresses KSHV ORF18 (L29A) with Cterm 3xFLAG tag in mammalian cells
Depositing lab: Britt Glaunsinger. Depositing organization: University of California, Berkeley. Publication: The interaction between ORF18 and ORF30 is required for late gene expression in Kaposi's sarcoma-associated herpesvirus. Castaneda AF, Glaunsinger BA. J Virol. 2018 Oct 10. pii: JVI.01488-18. doi: 10.1128/JVI.01488-18. PubMed 30305361.
Backbone
  Vector backbone: pcDNA4/TO
  Backbone size w/o insert (bp): 5168
  Total vector size (bp): 5928
  Vector type: Mammalian Expression
Growth in bacteria
  Bacterial resistance: Ampicillin, 100 μg/mL
  Growth temperature: 37°C
  Growth strain: DH5alpha
  Copy number: High Copy
Gene/Insert
  Gene/Insert name: ORF18
  Species: Kaposi's sarcoma-associated herpesvirus (HHV-8)
  Insert size (bp): 771
  Mutation: changed Leucine 29 to Alanine
  Entrez Gene: ORF18 (a.k.a. HHV8GK18_gp22)
  Promoter: CMV
  Tag / fusion protein: 3xFLAG (C terminal on backbone)
  Cloning method: Ligation Independent Cloning
  Sequencing primers: 5′ CGCAAATGGGCGGTAGGCGTG; 3′ TAGAAGGCACAGTCGAGG
Terms and licenses: Academic/Nonprofit Terms; Industry Terms: Not Available to Industry
How to cite: ORF18(L29A)-3xFLAG pCDNA4 was a gift from Britt Glaunsinger (Addgene plasmid # 129777 ; http://n2t.net/addgene:129777 ; RRID:Addgene_129777)
